Addgene plasmid #177235: bU6-sgMark2-mU6-sgMark3-hU6-sgMark4
Purpose: Expresses Mark2 (bU6), Mark3 (mU6) and Mark4 (hU6) gRNAs and Cre-recombinase
Depositing lab: Monte Winslow. Depositing organization: Stanford University.
Backbone
  Vector backbone: pLL3.3
  Vector type: Lentiviral
Growth in bacteria
  Bacterial resistance: Ampicillin, 100 μg/mL
  Growth temperature: 37°C
  Growth strain: NEB Stable
  Copy number: High Copy
Gene/Insert
  Gene/Insert name: sgMark2/sgMark3/sgMark4
  gRNA/shRNA sequence: AGTAAGTCCAACATGCTGCG/ACACATCCTCACAGGCCGAG/GGACTCAACCACCCCAACAT
  Species: M. musculus (mouse)
  Promoter: bU6/mU6/hU6
  Cloning method: Gibson Cloning
Terms and licenses: Academic/Nonprofit Terms; Industry Terms: Not Available to Industry
How to cite: bU6-sgMark2-mU6-sgMark3-hU6-sgMark4 was a gift from Monte Winslow (Addgene plasmid # 177235 ; http://n2t.net/addgene:177235 ; RRID:Addgene_177235)
