[The description below was written by a language model from this plasmid's Addgene catalogue record and pLannotate feature annotations shown in this document.]
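Description:
bU6-sgMark2-mU6-sgMark3-hU6-sgMark4 is a lentiviral transfer plasmid of about 8.7 kb built on the pLL3.3 backbone. It delivers three CRISPR guide RNAs together with Cre recombinase. In bacteria it is maintained at high copy from a ColE1/pUC-type origin and selected with ampicillin through the β-lactamase gene.

The viral portion has a CMV enhancer/promoter placed upstream of a truncated HIV-1 5' LTR, which drives Tat-independent transcription of the genomic RNA in packaging cells. This is followed by the Ψ packaging signal with a gag fragment, the Rev response element for nuclear export, and the cPPT/CTS element that aids nuclear import. A second truncated LTR, preceded by a nef fragment, closes the provirus. This layout is consistent with a self-inactivating design, although the record does not say so explicitly.

The payload is a tandem array of three RNA polymerase III cassettes. According to the catalogue entry, a bovine U6 promoter drives a guide against mouse Mark2, a mouse U6 promoter drives one against Mark3, and a human U6 promoter drives one against Mark4. Using three different U6 promoters reduces repeated sequence, which helps limit recombination in a lentiviral genome. The automated annotation finds the mouse and human U6 promoters and one S. pyogenes guide scaffold fragment, but it does not call the bovine U6 promoter or the other scaffolds. Downstream, the mouse PGK promoter drives Cre, and a WPRE follows to enhance expression.

No Cas9 is encoded, so the vector presumably relies on target cells or animals that supply Cas9, for instance from a Cre-activated allele. In that setting, transduction would combine Cre-mediated recombination of loxP-flanked alleles with simultaneous disruption of the three Mark kinase genes.
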