Features (pLannotate 1.2.2; 22 found; start..end, strand, type, name):
    153..333     +  LTR            5' LTR (truncated): truncated 5' long terminal repeat (LTR) from HIV-1
    395..983     -  rep_origin     ori: high-copy-number ColE1/pMB1/pBR322/pUC origin of replication
   1154..2014    -  CDS            AmpR: β-lactamase; bla; confers resistance to ampicillin, carbenicillin, and related antibiotics
   2015..2119    -  promoter       AmpR promoter: bla
   2178..2230    -  misc_feature   bom (fragment): basis of mobility region from pBR322
   2385..2764    +  enhancer       CMV enhancer: human cytomegalovirus immediate early enhancer
   2765..2964    +  promoter       CMV promoter: human cytomegalovirus (CMV) immediate early promoter
   2982..3162    +  LTR            5' LTR (truncated): truncated 5' long terminal repeat (LTR) from HIV-1
   3209..3334    +  misc_feature   HIV-1 Ψ: packaging signal of human immunodeficiency virus type 1
   3318..3656    +  CDS            HIV-1 gag (fragment): gag protein from human immunodeficiency virus 1; gag
   3831..4064    +  misc_feature   RRE: The Rev response element (RRE) of HIV-1 allows for Rev-dependent mRNA export from the nucleus to the cytoplasm.
   4441..4541    +  CDS            Rev (fragment): human immunodeficiency virus 1 (HIV-1) Rev protein; rev; enhances nuclear export of unspliced and incompletely spliced viral mRNAs
   4591..4708    +  misc_feature   cPPT/CTS: central polypurine tract and central termination sequence of HIV-1
   5119..5186    +  misc_RNA       tracrRNA (fragment): trans-activating CRISPR RNA for the Streptococcus pyogenes CRISPR/Cas9 system
   5214..5516    +  promoter       U6 promoter: RNA polymerase III promoter for mouse U6 snRNA (Das et al., 1988)
   5691..5928    +  promoter       U6 promoter: RNA polymerase III promoter for human U6 snRNA
   6101..6593    +  promoter       PGK promoter: mouse phosphoglycerate kinase 1 promoter
   6623..7653    +  CDS            Cre (fragment): site-specific recombinase Cre is a site-specific recombinase from bacteriophage P1. Recombination occurs at loxP sequences.
   7686..7709    +  misc_feature   MCS (fragment): pBluescript multiple cloning site
   7709..8297    +  misc_feature   WPRE: woodchuck hepatitis virus posttranscriptional regulatory element
   8298..8317    +  misc_feature   MCS (fragment): pBluescript multiple cloning site
   8319..146     +  CDS            nef (fragment) (across the origin): NEF_HV1LA - Experimental evidence at protein level: Swiss-Prot protein existence level 1. Extracellular Nef protein targets CD4(+) T-lymphocytes for apoptosis by interacting with CXCR4 surface receptors. From Human immunodeficiency virus type 1 group M subtype B (isolate Lai) (HIV-1).
>Addgene plasmid #177235 | bU6-sgMark2-mU6-sgMark3-hU6-sgMark4 | addgene full sequence | sequence record 352696 | Addgene NGS Result
TAGAAGAAGCCAATGAAGGAGAGAACACCCGCTTGTTACACCCTGTGAGCCTGCATGGGATGGATGACCC
GGAGAGAGAAGTATTAGAGTGGAGGTTTGACAGCCGCCTAGCATTTCATCACATGGCCCGAGAGCTGCAT
CCGGACTGTACTGGGTCTCTCTGGTTAGACCAGATCTGAGCCTGGGAGCTCTCTGGCTAACTAGGGAACC
CACTGCTTAAGCCTCAATAAAGCTTGCCTTGAGTGCTTCAAGTAGTGTGTGCCCGTCTGTTGTGTGACTC
TGGTAACTAGAGATCCCTCAGACCCTTTTAGTCAGTGTGGAAAATCTCTAGCAGCATGTGAGCAAAAGGC
CAGCAAAAGGCCAGGAACCGTAAAAAGGCCGCGTTGCTGGCGTTTTTCCATAGGCTCCGCCCCCCTGACG
AGCATCACAAAAATCGACGCTCAAGTCAGAGGTGGCGAAACCCGACAGGACTATAAAGATACCAGGCGTT
TCCCCCTGGAAGCTCCCTCGTGCGCTCTCCTGTTCCGACCCTGCCGCTTACCGGATACCTGTCCGCCTTT
CTCCCTTCGGGAAGCGTGGCGCTTTCTCATAGCTCACGCTGTAGGTATCTCAGTTCGGTGTAGGTCGTTC
GCTCCAAGCTGGGCTGTGTGCACGAACCCCCCGTTCAGCCCGACCGCTGCGCCTTATCCGGTAACTATCG
TCTTGAGTCCAACCCGGTAAGACACGACTTATCGCCACTGGCAGCAGCCACTGGTAACAGGATTAGCAGA
GCGAGGTATGTAGGCGGTGCTACAGAGTTCTTGAAGTGGTGGCCTAACTACGGCTACACTAGAAGAACAG
TATTTGGTATCTGCGCTCTGCTGAAGCCAGTTACCTTCGGAAAAAGAGTTGGTAGCTCTTGATCCGGCAA
ACAAACCACCGCTGGTAGCGGTGGTTTTTTTGTTTGCAAGCAGCAGATTACGCGCAGAAAAAAAGGATCT
CAAGAAGATCCTTTGATCTTTTCTACGGGGTCTGACGCTCAGTGGAACGAAAACTCACGTTAAGGGATTT
TGGTCATGAGATTATCAAAAAGGATCTTCACCTAGATCCTTTTAAATTAAAAATGAAGTTTTAAATCAAT
CTAAAGTATATATGAGTAAACTTGGTCTGACAGTTACCAATGCTTAATCAGTGAGGCACCTATCTCAGCG
ATCTGTCTATTTCGTTCATCCATAGTTGCCTGACTCCCCGTCGTGTAGATAACTACGATACGGGAGGGCT
TACCATCTGGCCCCAGTGCTGCAATGATACCGCGAGACCCACGCTCACCGGCTCCAGATTTATCAGCAAT
AAACCAGCCAGCCGGAAGGGCCGAGCGCAGAAGTGGTCCTGCAACTTTATCCGCCTCCATCCAGTCTATT
AATTGTTGCCGGGAAGCTAGAGTAAGTAGTTCGCCAGTTAATAGTTTGCGCAACGTTGTTGCCATTGCTA
CAGGCATCGTGGTGTCACGCTCGTCGTTTGGTATGGCTTCATTCAGCTCCGGTTCCCAACGATCAAGGCG
AGTTACATGATCCCCCATGTTGTGCAAAAAAGCGGTTAGCTCCTTCGGTCCTCCGATCGTTGTCAGAAGT
AAGTTGGCCGCAGTGTTATCACTCATGGTTATGGCAGCACTGCATAATTCTCTTACTGTCATGCCATCCG
TAAGATGCTTTTCTGTGACTGGTGAGTACTCAACCAAGTCATTCTGAGAATAGTGTATGCGGCGACCGAG
TTGCTCTTGCCCGGCGTCAATACGGGATAATACCGCGCCACATAGCAGAACTTTAAAAGTGCTCATCATT
GGAAAACGTTCTTCGGGGCGAAAACTCTCAAGGATCTTACCGCTGTTGAGATCCAGTTCGATGTAACCCA
CTCGTGCACCCAACTGATCTTCAGCATCTTTTACTTTCACCAGCGTTTCTGGGTGAGCAAAAACAGGAAG
GCAAAATGCCGCAAAAAAGGGAATAAGGGCGACACGGAAATGTTGAATACTCATACTCTTCCTTTTTCAA
TATTATTGAAGCATTTATCAGGGTTATTGTCTCATGAGCGGATACATATTTGAATGTATTTAGAAAAATA
AACAAATAGGGGTTCCGCGCACATTTCCCCGAAAAGTGCCACCTGACGTCGACGGATCGGGAGATCTCCC
GATCCCCTATGGTGCACTCTCAGTACAATCTGCTCTGATGCCGCATAGTTAAGCCAGTATCTGCTCCCTG
CTTGTGTGTTGGAGGTCGCTGAGTAGTGCGCGAGCAAAATTTAAGCTACAACAAGGCAAGGCTTGACCGA
CAATTGCATGAAGAATCTGCTTAGGGTTAGGCGTTTTGCGCTGCTTCGCGATGTACGGGCCAGATATACG
CGTTGACATTGATTATTGACTAGTTATTAATAGTAATCAATTACGGGGTCATTAGTTCATAGCCCATATA
TGGAGTTCCGCGTTACATAACTTACGGTAAATGGCCCGCCTGGCTGACCGCCCAACGACCCCCGCCCATT
GACGTCAATAATGACGTATGTTCCCATAGTAACGCCAATAGGGACTTTCCATTGACGTCAATGGGTGGAG
TATTTACGGTAAACTGCCCACTTGGCAGTACATCAAGTGTATCATATGCCAAGTACGCCCCCTATTGACG
TCAATGACGGTAAATGGCCCGCCTGGCATTATGCCCAGTACATGACCTTATGGGACTTTCCTACTTGGCA
GTACATCTACGTATTAGTCATCGCTATTACCATGGTGATGCGGTTTTGGCAGTACATCAATGGGCGTGGA
TAGCGGTTTGACTCACGGGGATTTCCAAGTCTCCACCCCATTGACGTCAATGGGAGTTTGTTTTGGCACC
AAAATCAACGGGACTTTCCAAAATGTCGTAACAACTCCGCCCCATTGACGCAAATGGGCGGTAGGCGTGT
ACGGTGGGAGGTCTATATAAGCAGCGCGTTTTGCCTGTACTGGGTCTCTCTGGTTAGACCAGATCTGAGC
CTGGGAGCTCTCTGGCTAACTAGGGAACCCACTGCTTAAGCCTCAATAAAGCTTGCCTTGAGTGCTTCAA
GTAGTGTGTGCCCGTCTGTTGTGTGACTCTGGTAACTAGAGATCCCTCAGACCCTTTTAGTCAGTGTGGA
AAATCTCTAGCAGTGGCGCCCGAACAGGGACTTGAAAGCGAAAGGGAAACCAGAGGAGCTCTCTCGACGC
AGGACTCGGCTTGCTGAAGCGCGCACGGCAAGAGGCGAGGGGCGGCGACTGGTGAGTACGCCAAAAATTT
TGACTAGCGGAGGCTAGAAGGAGAGAGATGGGTGCGAGAGCGTCAGTATTAAGCGGGGGAGAATTAGATC
GCGATGGGAAAAAATTCGGTTAAGGCCAGGGGGAAAGAAAAAATATAAATTAAAACATATAGTATGGGCA
AGCAGGGAGCTAGAACGATTCGCAGTTAATCCTGGCCTGTTAGAAACATCAGAAGGCTGTAGACAAATAC
TGGGACAGCTACAACCATCCCTTCAGACAGGATCAGAAGAACTTAGATCATTATATAATACAGTAGCAAC
CCTCTATTGTGTGCATCAAAGGATAGAGATAAAAGACACCAAGGAAGCTTTAGACAAGATAGAGGAAGAG
CAAAACAAAAGTAAGACCACCGCACAGCAAGCGGCCGGCCGCTGATCTTCAGACCTGGAGGAGGAGATAT
GAGGGACAATTGGAGAAGTGAATTATATAAATATAAAGTAGTAAAAATTGAACCATTAGGAGTAGCACCC
ACCAAGGCAAAGAGAAGAGTGGTGCAGAGAGAAAAAAGAGCAGTGGGAATAGGAGCTTTGTTCCTTGGGT
TCTTGGGAGCAGCAGGAAGCACTATGGGCGCAGCGTCAATGACGCTGACGGTACAGGCCAGACAATTATT
GTCTGGTATAGTGCAGCAGCAGAACAATTTGCTGAGGGCTATTGAGGCGCAACAGCATCTGTTGCAACTC
ACAGTCTGGGGCATCAAGCAGCTCCAGGCAAGAATCCTGGCTGTGGAAAGATACCTAAAGGATCAACAGC
TCCTGGGGATTTGGGGTTGCTCTGGAAAACTCATTTGCACCACTGCTGTGCCTTGGAATGCTAGTTGGAG
TAATAAATCTCTGGAACAGATTTGGAATCACACGACCTGGATGGAGTGGGACAGAGAAATTAACAATTAC
ACAAGCTTAATACACTCCTTAATTGAAGAATCGCAAAACCAGCAAGAAAAGAATGAACAAGAATTATTGG
AATTAGATAAATGGGCAAGTTTGTGGAATTGGTTTAACATAACAAATTGGCTGTGGTATATAAAATTATT
CATAATGATAGTAGGAGGCTTGGTAGGTTTAAGAATAGTTTTTGCTGTACTTTCTATAGTGAATAGAGTT
AGGCAGGGATATTCACCATTATCGTTTCAGACCCACCTCCCAACCCCGAGGGGACCCGACAGGCCCGAAG
GAATAGAAGAAGAAGGTGGAGAGAGAGACAGAGACAGATCCATTCGATTAGTGAACGGATCGGCACTGCG
TGCGCCAATTCTGCAGACAAATGGCAGTATTCATCCACAATTTTAAAAGAAAAGGGGGGATTGGGGGGTA
CAGTGCAGGGGAAAGAATAGTAGACATAATAGCAACAGACATACAAACTAAAGAATTACAAAAACAAATT
ACAAAAATTCAAAATTTTCGGGTTTATTACAGGGACAGCAGAGATCCAGTTTGGTTAGTACCGGGCCCGC
TCTAGCCCTGCAGGAACTGTTTAAACTGTCGTGACCGAGCTTGTCTGCCCGCGCAGTCCACTAGACAGAC
GCGCAGAGGTCGGGCGGGCCTAGGGCCAATTTCCCATGGTTCCCTTCATTTGCATATATGATGTAATAAG
GTTATGGAGACTATTAAACTTAGCCCTAATCAAACTATATGATGATAATGTGTGTGGTACAAAAGGTCAT
AACTTATTATATACTTTGAAACTTAAAAAAGGGTTACAGTTTAGTCACCATAACTGTAAAATTTTTTCTA
TTCTTAGCTTTATATAGTTCTTGAGAGGCCATGTTTATGGAGTAAGTCCAACATGCTGCGGTTTAAGAGC
TAAGCTGGAAACAGCATAGCAAGTTTAAATAAGGCTAGTCCGTTATCAACTTGAAAAAGTGGCACCGAGT
CGGTGCTTTTTTTCCAGTCTGACTATCACGATTGATCCGACGCGCCATCTCTAGGCCCGCGCCGGCCCCC
TCGCACGGACTTGTGGGAGAAGCTCGGCTACTCCCCTGCCCCGGTTAATTTGCATATAATATTTCCTAGT
AACTATAGAGGCTTAATGTGCGATAAAAGACAGATAATCTGTTCTTTTTAATACTAGCTACATTTTACAT
GATAGGCTTGGATTTCTATAAGAGATACAAATACTAAATTATTATTTTAAAAAACAGCACAAAAGGAAAC
TCACCCTAACTGTAAAGTAATTGTGTGTTTTGAGACTATAAGTATCCCTTGGAGAACCACCTTGTTGGAC
ACATCCTCACAGGCCGAGGTTTGAGAGCTAAGCAGAAAGCTGCATAGCAAGTTCAAATAAGGCTAGTCCG
TACACAACTTGAAAAAGTGGCAGCCGAGTCGGCTGCTTTTTTTGCTCGAATCTACACTCAGCTATGGCGC
GCCCCAAGGTCGGGCAGGAAGAGGGCCTATTTCCCATGATTCCTTCATATTTGCATATACGATACAAGGC
TGTTAGAGAGATAATTGGAATTAATTTGACTGTAAACACAAAGATATTAGTACAAAATACGTGACGTAGA
AAGTAATAATTTCTTGGGTAGTTTGCAGTTTTAAAATTATGTTTTAAAATGGACTATCATATGCTTACCG
TAACTTGAAAGTATTTCGATTTCTTGGCTTTATATATCTTGTGGAAAGCCAGAAACATGGGACTCAACCA
CCCCAACATGTTTCAGAGCTAAGCACAAGAGTGCATAGCAAGTTGAAATAAGGCTAGTCCGTTTACAACT
TGAAAAAGTGGCACCCGAGTCGGGTGCTTTTTTTGTTTGGCGCGCCTATGGCTTAATTAACATGGCGGCC
GCATTCTACCGGGTAGGGGAGGCGCTTTTCCCAAGGCAGTCTGGAGCATGCGCTTTAGCAGCCCCGCTGG
GCACTTGGCGCTACACAAGTGGCCTCTGGCCTCGCACACATTCCACATCCACCGGTAGGCGCCAACCGGC
TCCGTTCTTTGGTGGCCCCTTCGCGCCACCTTCTACTCCTCCCCTAGTCAGGAAGTTCCCCCCCGCCCCG
CAGCTCGCGTCGTGCAGGACGTGACAAATGGAAGTAGCACGTCTCACTAGTCTCGTGCAGATGGACAGCA
CCGCTGAGCAATGGAAGCGGGTAGGCCTTTGGGGCAGCGGCCAATAGCAGCTTTGCTCCTTCGCTTTCTG
GGCTCAGAGGCTGGGAAGGGGTGGGTCCGGGGGCGGGCTCAGGGGCGGGCTCAGGGGCGGGGCGGGCGCC
CGAAGGTCCTCCGGAGGCCCGGCATTCTGCACGCTTCAAAAGCGCACGTCTGCCGCGCTGTTCTCCTCTT
CCTCATCTCCGGGACCCGGGATGCCCAAGAAGAAGAGGAAGGTGTCCAATTTACTGACCGTACACCAAAA
TTTGCCTGCATTACCGGTCGATGCAACGAGTGATGAGGTTCGCAAGAACCTGATGGACATGTTCAGGGAT
CGCCAGGCGTTTTCTGAGCATACCTGGAAAATGCTTCTGTCCGTTTGCCGGTCGTGGGCGGCATGGTGCA
AGTTGAATAACCGGAAATGGTTTCCCGCAGAACCTGAAGATGTTCGCGATTATCTTCTATATCTTCAGGC
GCGCGGTCTGGCAGTAAAAACTATCCAGCAACATTTGGGCCAGCTAAACATGCTTCATCGTCGGTCCGGG
CTGCCACGACCAAGTGACAGCAATGCTGTTTCACTGGTTATGCGGCGGATCCGAAAAGAAAACGTTGATG
CCGGTGAACGTGCAAAACAGGCTCTAGCGTTCGAACGCACTGATTTCGACCAGGTTCGTTCACTCATGGA
AAATAGCGATCGCTGCCAGGATATACGTAATCTGGCATTTCTGGGGATTGCTTATAACACCCTGTTACGT
ATAGCCGAAATTGCCAGGATCAGGGTTAAAGATATCTCACGTACTGACGGTGGGAGAATGTTAATCCATA
TTGGCAGAACGAAAACGCTGGTTAGCACCGCAGGTGTAGAGAAGGCACTTAGCCTGGGGGTAACTAAACT
GGTCGAGCGATGGATTTCCGTCTCTGGTGTAGCTGATGATCCGAATAACTACCTGTTTTGCCGGGTCAGA
AAAAATGGTGTTGCCGCGCCATCTGCCACCAGCCAGCTATCAACTCGCGCCCTGGAAGGGATTTTTGAAG
CAACTCATCGATTGATTTACGGCGCTAAGGATGACTCTGGTCAGAGATACCTGGCCTGGTCTGGACACAG
TGCCCGTGTCGGAGCCGCGCGAGATATGGCCCGCGCTGGAGTTTCAATACCGGAGATCATGCAAGCTGGT
GGCTGGACCAATGTAAATATTGTCATGAACTATATCCGTAACCTGGATAGTGAAACAGGGGCAATGGTGC
GCCTGCTGGAAGATGGCGATTAGCCATGTTTAAGGGTTCCGGTTCCACTAGGTACAATTCGATATCAAGC
TTATCGATAATCAACCTCTGGATTACAAAATTTGTGAAAGATTGACTGGTATTCTTAACTATGTTGCTCC
TTTTACGCTATGTGGATACGCTGCTTTAATGCCTTTGTATCATGCTATTGCTTCCCGTATGGCTTTCATT
TTCTCCTCCTTGTATAAATCCTGGTTGCTGTCTCTTTATGAGGAGTTGTGGCCCGTTGTCAGGCAACGTG
GCGTGGTGTGCACTGTGTTTGCTGACGCAACCCCCACTGGTTGGGGCATTGCCACCACCTGTCAGCTCCT
TTCCGGGACTTTCGCTTTCCCCCTCCCTATTGCCACGGCGGAACTCATCGCCGCCTGCCTTGCCCGCTGC
TGGACAGGGGCTCGGCTGTTGGGCACTGACAATTCCGTGGTGTTGTCGGGGAAATCATCGTCCTTTCCTT
GGCTGCTCGCCTGTGTTGCCACCTGGATTCTGCGCGGGACGTCCTTCTGCTACGTCCCTTCGGCCCTCAA
TCCAGCGGACCTTCCTTCCCGCGGCCTGCTGCCGGCTCTGCGGCCTCTTCCGCGTCTTCGCCTTCGCCCT
CAGACGAGTCGGATCTCCCTTTGGGCCGCCTCCCCGCATCGATACCGTCGACCTCGATCGAGACCTAGAA
AAACATGGAGCAATCACAAGTAGCAATACAGCAGCTACCAATGCTGATTGTGCCTGGCTAGAAGCACAAG
AGGAGGAGGAGGTGGGTTTTCCAGTCACACCTCAGGTACCTTTAAGACCAATGACTTACAAGGCAGCTGT
AGATCTTAGCCACTTTTTAAAAGAAAAGGGGGGACTGGAAGGGCTAATTCACTCCCAACGAAGACAAGAT
ATCCTTGATCTGTGGATCTACCACACACAAGGCTACTTCCCTGATTGGCAGAACTACACACCAGGGCCAG
GGATCAGATATCCACTGACCTTTGGATGGTGCTACAAGCTAGTACCAGTTGAGCAAGAGAAGG
